Addgene plasmid #184646: pcDNA-HA.HA.HA.Mm.RAP1
Purpose: Mammalian expression of mouse Rap1
Depositing lab: Agnel Sfeir. Depositing organization: Memorial Sloan-Kettering Cancer Center. Publication: Rap1 regulates TIP60 function during fate transition between two-cell-like and pluripotent states. Barry RM, Sacco O, Mameri A, Stojaspal M, Kartsonis W, Shah P, De Ioannes P, Hofr C, Cote J, Sfeir A. Genes Dev. 2022 Feb 24. pii: gad.349039.121. doi: 10.1101/gad.349039.121. PubMed 35210222.
Backbone
  Vector backbone: pcDNA
  Backbone size w/o insert (bp): 5473
  Total vector size (bp): 6649
  Vector type: Mammalian Expression
  Selectable markers: Neomycin (select with G418)
Growth in bacteria
  Bacterial resistance: Ampicillin, 100 μg/mL
  Growth temperature: 37°C
  Growth strain: NEB Stable
  Copy number: Unknown
Gene/Insert
  Gene/Insert name: rap1
  Species: M. musculus (mouse)
  Promoter: CMV
  Tag / fusion protein: HA (N terminal on backbone)
  Cloning method: Restriction Enzyme; 5′ cloning site BamHI (unknown if destroyed); 3′ cloning site XhoI (unknown if destroyed)
  Sequencing primers: 5′ GGATCCGCGGAGGCGATGGATCTGGGTAAAGAC; 3′ CGAATTTCTTTCGGAATTCAATCCTCCGAG
Terms and licenses: Academic/Nonprofit Terms; Industry Terms: Not Available to Industry
Depositor comments: Please visit https://www.biorxiv.org/content/10.1101/2021.11.02.467017v1 for bioRxiv preprint.
How to cite: pcDNA-HA.HA.HA.Mm.RAP1 was a gift from Agnel Sfeir (Addgene plasmid # 184646 ; http://n2t.net/addgene:184646 ; RRID:Addgene_184646)
