[The description below was written by a language model from this plasmid's Addgene catalogue record and pLannotate feature annotations shown in this document.]
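Description:
pcDNA-HA.HA.HA.Mm.RAP1 is a mammalian expression plasmid of about 6.65 kb, built on a pcDNA backbone, that produces mouse Rap1 (the Terf2ip gene product) with an N-terminal HA epitope tag. In bacteria it replicates from a high-copy ColE1/pUC-type origin and is selected with ampicillin through the β-lactamase gene and its native promoter. An f1 phage origin is also present, along with remnants typical of this backbone family, such as lac promoter/operator sequences and a bom fragment. For selection in mammalian cells, an SV40 enhancer/early promoter drives a neomycin phosphotransferase gene followed by an SV40 polyadenylation signal, conferring G418 resistance.

The expression cassette consists of the human cytomegalovirus immediate-early enhancer and promoter, a T7 promoter that could support in vitro transcription, the HA tag region, the Terf2ip coding sequence, and the bovine growth hormone polyadenylation signal. The plasmid name indicates three tandem HA tags carried on the backbone. The automated annotation recognises only a short fragment of a 3xHA element upstream of the open reading frame, so the exact tag configuration is best taken from the name and catalogue entry. The insert was placed between BamHI and XhoI sites.

Rap1 is a component of the shelterin complex at telomeres and also acts as a transcriptional regulator. The construct is intended for transient or stable expression of epitope-tagged mouse Rap1, allowing detection or immunoprecipitation with anti-HA reagents. The associated study examined Rap1's regulation of TIP60 function during transitions between two-cell-like and pluripotent states.
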