Features (pLannotate 1.2.2; 21 found; start..end, strand, type, name):
     28..80      -  misc_feature   bom (fragment): basis of mobility region from pBR322
    235..614     +  enhancer       CMV enhancer: human cytomegalovirus immediate early enhancer
    615..818     +  promoter       CMV promoter: human cytomegalovirus (CMV) immediate early promoter
    814..847     +  LTR            5' LTR (truncated) (fragment): truncated 5' long terminal repeat (LTR) from HIV-1
    863..881     +  promoter       T7 promoter: promoter for bacteriophage T7 RNA polymerase
    964..986     +  CDS            3xHA (fragment): three tandem HA epitope tags
   1027..2202    +  CDS            Terf2ip: TE2IP_MOUSE - Also known as Rap1. Experimental evidence at protein level: Swiss-Prot protein existence level 1. Acts both as a regulator of telomere function and as a transcription regulator. Involved in the regulation of telomere length and protection as a component of the shelterin complex (telosome). In contrast to other components of the shelterin complex, it is dispensible for telomere capping and does not participate in the protection of telomeres against non-homologous end-joining (NHEJ)- mediated repair. Instead, it is required to negatively regulate telomere recombination and is essen
   2249..2473    +  polyA_signal   bGH poly(A) signal: bovine growth hormone polyadenylation signal
   2477..2498    +  promoter       SV40 promoter (fragment): SV40 enhancer and early promoter
   2519..2947    +  rep_origin     f1 ori (sequence partly withheld): f1 bacteriophage origin of replication; arrow indicates direction of (+) strand synthesis
   2961..3290    +  promoter       SV40 promoter: SV40 enhancer and early promoter
   3357..4148    +  CDS            neo: KKA2_KLEPN - Also known as kan, nptII. Experimental evidence at protein level: Swiss-Prot protein existence level 1. Resistance to kanamycin, neomycin, paromomycin, ribostamycin, butirosin and gentamicin B. From Klebsiella pneumoniae.
   4172..4330    +  CDS            ble (fragment): BLE_KLEPN - Experimental evidence at protein level: Swiss-Prot protein existence level 1. Binding protein with a strong affinity to the bleomycin family of antibiotics. Binds to CL990; an antimitotic-antibiotic compound. From Klebsiella pneumoniae.
   4325..4446    +  polyA_signal   SV40 poly(A) signal: SV40 polyadenylation signal
   4519..4535    -  protein_bind   lac operator: The lac repressor binds to the lac operator to inhibit transcription in E. coli. This inhibition can be relieved by adding lactose or isopropyl-β-D-thiogalactopyranoside (IPTG). lac repressor encoded by lacI
   4543..4573    -  promoter       lac promoter: promoter for the E. coli lac operon
   4588..4609    -  protein_bind   CAP binding site: CAP binding activates transcription in the presence of cAMP. E. coli catabolite activator protein
   4622..4714    -  CDS            lacI (fragment): lac repressor; lacI; The lac repressor binds to the lac operator to inhibit transcription in E. coli. This inhibition can be relieved by adding lactose or isopropyl-β-D-thiogalactopyranoside (IPTG).
   4897..5485    -  rep_origin     ori: high-copy-number ColE1/pMB1/pBR322/pUC origin of replication
   5656..6516    -  CDS            AmpR: β-lactamase; bla; confers resistance to ampicillin, carbenicillin, and related antibiotics
   6517..6621    -  promoter       AmpR promoter: bla
>Addgene plasmid #184646 | pcDNA-HA.HA.HA.Mm.RAP1 | addgene full sequence | sequence record 362549 | Addgene NGS Result
GACGGATCGGGAGATCTCCCGATCCCCTATGGTGCACTCTCAGTACAATCTGCTCTGATGCCGCATAGTT
AAGCCAGTATCTGCTCCCTGCTTGTGTGTTGGAGGTCGCTGAGTAGTGCGCGAGCAAAATTTAAGCTACA
ACAAGGCAAGGCTTGACCGACAATTGCATGAAGAATCTGCTTAGGGTTAGGCGTTTTGCGCTGCTTCGCG
ATGTACGGGCCAGATATACGCGTTGACATTGATTATTGACTAGTTATTAATAGTAATCAATTACGGGGTC
ATTAGTTCATAGCCCATATATGGAGTTCCGCGTTACATAACTTACGGTAAATGGCCCGCCTGGCTGACCG
CCCAACGACCCCCGCCCATTGACGTCAATAATGACGTATGTTCCCATAGTAACGCCAATAGGGACTTTCC
ATTGACGTCAATGGGTGGAGTATTTACGGTAAACTGCCCACTTGGCAGTACATCAAGTGTATCATATGCC
AAGTACGCCCCCTATTGACGTCAATGACGGTAAATGGCCCGCCTGGCATTATGCCCAGTACATGACCTTA
TGGGACTTTCCTACTTGGCAGTACATCTACGTATTAGTCATCGCTATTACCATGGTGATGCGGTTTTGGC
AGTACATCAATGGGCGTGGATAGCGGTTTGACTCACGGGGATTTCCAAGTCTCCACCCCATTGACGTCAA
TGGGAGTTTGTTTTGGCACCAAAATCAACGGGACTTTCCAAAATGTCGTAACAACTCCGCCCCATTGACG
CAAATGGGCGGTAGGCGTGTACGGTGGGAGGTCTATATAAGCAGAGCTCTCTGGCTAACTAGAGAACCCA
CTGCTTACTGGCTTATCGAAATTAATACGACTCACTATAGGGAGACCCAAGCTGGCTAGCATGTACCCCT
ACGACGTGCCCGACTACGCCGGCTATCCTTATGATGTGCCTGATTACGCCGGATACCCATACGATGTGCC
AGATTATGCCATTCATGGGGTACCTGGTGCCGGCACCTTAGGATCCGCGGAGGCGATGGATCTGGGTAAA
GACCCCAATGGGCCCACTCACTCCTCCACTCTGTTCGTGAGAGAAGACGGCAGCGCCATGTCGTTTTACG
TGCGGCCCAGCTCGGCCAAGCGCCGGCTGTCGACGCTCATCCTGCACGGCGGCGGCACCGTGTGTCGGGT
GCAGGAACCCGGAGCCGTGCTTCTCGCCCAGCCCGGGGAGGCGCTGGCCGAGGCTTCGGGCGACTTCATC
TCCACGCAGTACATCCTAGACTGCGTGGATCGCAACGAGAAGCTGGACCTGGAGGCCTATCGGCTGGGCC
TGACGGAGCAGGCGTCCGATCCGAAGCCCGGGGCTTCCACCGAGGGCTCCACGGAACCGGAGCCGCAGCC
CCTGACCGGGCGCATCGCCTACACCGACGCGGAAGATGTGGCCATCCTGACCTACGTGAAGGAGAACGCC
CGTTCGCCCAGCTCGGTCACAGGCAATGCCTTGTGGAAAGCGATGGAGAAGAGCTCGCTCACGCAGCACT
CCTGGCAGTCGCTCAAGGACCGCTACCTCAAGCACCTACGGGGTCAGGAGCACAAGTACCTGCTCGGGAA
CGCCCCGGTCAGCCCGTCCTCCCAGAAGCTCAAACGGAAGGCGGAGCAGGACCCCGAGGCCGCGGATAGC
GGAGAGCCACAGAACAAGAGAGCGCCAGACTTGCCTGAGGAGGAGTGTGTGAAAGGAGAGATCAAGGAGA
ATGGAGAGGCAGACAACAAGCTGTTTGAGGAAGCCGCTCCGGAGTTCGGAGAAGCCGTGGTGGATGAGAG
CCCTGACTTTGAAATACATATAACGATGTGTGATGGTGATCCACCCACACCCGAGGAAGACTCAGAAACA
CAGCCAGACGAGGAGGAAGAAGAACCAAAAGTTTCTACGCAAGAAGTGGGAACTGCCATTAAGGTGATCC
GGCAGCTAATGGAGAAGTTCAACTTGGATCTATCAACAGTTACACAGGCCTTGCTGAAGAACAGTGGTGA
GCTGGAGGCCACGTCCTCCTTCTTAGAGTCGGGGCGGAGACCCGACGGTTATCCCATTTGGTGCAGACAA
GATGACTTAGATTTGCAGAAGGACGATGACGACACGAAAAATGCACTGGTCAAAAAGTTTGGAGCTCAGA
ACGTTGCTCGGAGGATTGAATTCCGAAAGAAATAACTCGAGTCTAGAGGGCCCGTTTAAACCCGCTGATC
AGCCTCGACTGTGCCTTCTAGTTGCCAGCCATCTGTTGTTTGCCCCTCCCCCGTGCCTTCCTTGACCCTG
GAAGGTGCCACTCCCACTGTCCTTTCCTAATAAAATGAGGAAATTGCATCGCATTGTCTGAGTAGGTGTC
ATTCTATTCTGGGGGGTGGGGTGGGGCAGGACAGCAAGGGGGAGGATTGGGAAGACAATAGCAGGCATGC
TGGGGATGCGGTGGGCTCTATGGCTTCTGAGGCGGAAAGAACCAGCTGGGGCTCTAGGGGGTATCCCC
[124 nt withheld, positions 2519-2642]
C
[91 nt withheld, positions 2644-2734]
A
[49 nt withheld, positions 2736-2784]
CCTTTGACGTTGGAGTCCACGTTCTTT
[37 nt withheld, positions 2812-2848]
ACCCTATCTCGGTCTATTCTTTTGATTTATAAGGGATTTTGCCGATTTCGGCCTATTGGTTAAAAAATGA
GCTGATTTAACAAAAATTTAACGCGAATTAATTCTGTGGAATGTGTGTCAGTTAGGGTGTGGAAAGTCCC
CAGGCTCCCCAGCAGGCAGAAGTATGCAAAGCATGCATCTCAATTAGTCAGCAACCAGGTGTGGAAAGTC
CCCAGGCTCCCCAGCAGGCAGAAGTATGCAAAGCATGCATCTCAATTAGTCAGCAACCATAGTCCCGCCC
CTAACTCCGCCCATCCCGCCCCTAACTCCGCCCAGTTCCGCCCATTCTCCGCCCCATGGCTGACTAATTT
TTTTTATTTATGCAGAGGCCGAGGCCGCCTCTGCCTCTGAGCTATTCCAGAAGTAGTGAGGAGGCTTTTT
TGGAGGCCTAGGCTTTTGCAAAAAGCTCCCGGGAGCTTGTATATCCATTTTCGGATCTGATCAAGAGACA
GGATGAGGATCGTTTCGCATGATTGAACAAGATGGATTGCACGCAGGTTCTCCGGCCGCTTGGGTGGAGA
GGCTATTCGGCTATGACTGGGCACAACAGACAATCGGCTGCTCTGATGCCGCCGTGTTCCGGCTGTCAGC
GCAGGGGCGCCCGGTTCTTTTTGTCAAGACCGACCTGTCCGGTGCCCTGAATGAACTGCAGGACGAGGCA
GCGCGGCTATCGTGGCTGGCCACGACGGGCGTTCCTTGCGCAGCTGTGCTCGACGTTGTCACTGAAGCGG
GAAGGGACTGGCTGCTATTGGGCGAAGTGCCGGGGCAGGATCTCCTGTCATCTCACCTTGCTCCTGCCGA
GAAAGTATCCATCATGGCTGATGCAATGCGGCGGCTGCATACGCTTGATCCGGCTACCTGCCCATTCGAC
CACCAAGCGAAACATCGCATCGAGCGAGCACGTACTCGGATGGAAGCCGGTCTTGTCGATCAGGATGATC
TGGACGAAGAGCATCAGGGGCTCGCGCCAGCCGAACTGTTCGCCAGGCTCAAGGCGCGCATGCCCGACGG
CGAGGATCTCGTCGTGACCCATGGCGATGCCTGCTTGCCGAATATCATGGTGGAAAATGGCCGCTTTTCT
GGATTCATCGACTGTGGCCGGCTGGGTGTGGCGGACCGCTATCAGGACATAGCGTTGGCTACCCGTGATA
TTGCTGAAGAGCTTGGCGGCGAATGGGCTGACCGCTTCCTCGTGCTTTACGGTATCGCCGCTCCCGATTC
GCAGCGCATCGCCTTCTATCGCCTTCTTGACGAGTTCTTCTGAGCGGGACTCTGGGGTTCGAAATGACCG
ACCAAGCGACGCCCAACCTGCCATCACGAGATTTCGATTCCACCGCCGCCTTCTATGAAAGGTTGGGCTT
CGGAATCGTTTTCCGGGACGCCGGCTGGATGATCCTCCAGCGCGGGGATCTCATGCTGGAGTTCTTCGCC
CACCCCAACTTGTTTATTGCAGCTTATAATGGTTACAAATAAAGCAATAGCATCACAAATTTCACAAATA
AAGCATTTTTTTCACTGCATTCTAGTTGTGGTTTGTCCAAACTCATCAATGTATCTTATCATGTCTGTAT
ACCGTCGACCTCTAGCTAGAGCTTGGCGTAATCATGGTCATAGCTGTTTCCTGTGTGAAATTGTTATCCG
CTCACAATTCCACACAACATACGAGCCGGAAGCATAAAGTGTAAAGCCTGGGGTGCCTAATGAGTGAGCT
AACTCACATTAATTGCGTTGCGCTCACTGCCCGCTTTCCAGTCGGGAAACCTGTCGTGCCAGCTGCATTA
ATGAATCGGCCAACGCGCGGGGAGAGGCGGTTTGCGTATTGGGCGCTCTTCCGCTTCCTCGCTCACTGAC
TCGCTGCGCTCGGTCGTTCGGCTGCGGCGAGCGGTATCAGCTCACTCAAAGGCGGTAATACGGTTATCCA
CAGAATCAGGGGATAACGCAGGAAAGAACATGTGAGCAAAAGGCCAGCAAAAGGCCAGGAACCGTAAAAA
GGCCGCGTTGCTGGCGTTTTTCCATAGGCTCCGCCCCCCTGACGAGCATCACAAAAATCGACGCTCAAGT
CAGAGGTGGCGAAACCCGACAGGACTATAAAGATACCAGGCGTTTCCCCCTGGAAGCTCCCTCGTGCGCT
CTCCTGTTCCGACCCTGCCGCTTACCGGATACCTGTCCGCCTTTCTCCCTTCGGGAAGCGTGGCGCTTTC
TCATAGCTCACGCTGTAGGTATCTCAGTTCGGTGTAGGTCGTTCGCTCCAAGCTGGGCTGTGTGCACGAA
CCCCCCGTTCAGCCCGACCGCTGCGCCTTATCCGGTAACTATCGTCTTGAGTCCAACCCGGTAAGACACG
ACTTATCGCCACTGGCAGCAGCCACTGGTAACAGGATTAGCAGAGCGAGGTATGTAGGCGGTGCTACAGA
GTTCTTGAAGTGGTGGCCTAACTACGGCTACACTAGAAGAACAGTATTTGGTATCTGCGCTCTGCTGAAG
CCAGTTACCTTCGGAAAAAGAGTTGGTAGCTCTTGATCCGGCAAACAAACCACCGCTGGTAGCGGTGGTT
TTTTTGTTTGCAAGCAGCAGATTACGCGCAGAAAAAAAGGATCTCAAGAAGATCCTTTGATCTTTTCTAC
GGGGTCTGACGCTCAGTGGAACGAAAACTCACGTTAAGGGATTTTGGTCATGAGATTATCAAAAAGGATC
TTCACCTAGATCCTTTTAAATTAAAAATGAAGTTTTAAATCAATCTAAAGTATATATGAGTAAACTTGGT
CTGACAGTTACCAATGCTTAATCAGTGAGGCACCTATCTCAGCGATCTGTCTATTTCGTTCATCCATAGT
TGCCTGACTCCCCGTCGTGTAGATAACTACGATACGGGAGGGCTTACCATCTGGCCCCAGTGCTGCAATG
ATACCGCGAGACCCACGCTCACCGGCTCCAGATTTATCAGCAATAAACCAGCCAGCCGGAAGGGCCGAGC
GCAGAAGTGGTCCTGCAACTTTATCCGCCTCCATCCAGTCTATTAATTGTTGCCGGGAAGCTAGAGTAAG
TAGTTCGCCAGTTAATAGTTTGCGCAACGTTGTTGCCATTGCTACAGGCATCGTGGTGTCACGCTCGTCG
TTTGGTATGGCTTCATTCAGCTCCGGTTCCCAACGATCAAGGCGAGTTACATGATCCCCCATGTTGTGCA
AAAAAGCGGTTAGCTCCTTCGGTCCTCCGATCGTTGTCAGAAGTAAGTTGGCCGCAGTGTTATCACTCAT
GGTTATGGCAGCACTGCATAATTCTCTTACTGTCATGCCATCCGTAAGATGCTTTTCTGTGACTGGTGAG
TACTCAACCAAGTCATTCTGAGAATAGTGTATGCGGCGACCGAGTTGCTCTTGCCCGGCGTCAATACGGG
ATAATACCGCGCCACATAGCAGAACTTTAAAAGTGCTCATCATTGGAAAACGTTCTTCGGGGCGAAAACT
CTCAAGGATCTTACCGCTGTTGAGATCCAGTTCGATGTAACCCACTCGTGCACCCAACTGATCTTCAGCA
TCTTTTACTTTCACCAGCGTTTCTGGGTGAGCAAAAACAGGAAGGCAAAATGCCGCAAAAAAGGGAATAA
GGGCGACACGGAAATGTTGAATACTCATACTCTTCCTTTTTCAATATTATTGAAGCATTTATCAGGGTTA
TTGTCTCATGAGCGGATACATATTTGAATGTATTTAGAAAAATAAACAAATAGGGGTTCCGCGCACATTT
CCCCGAAAAGTGCCACCTGACGTC
